Addgene plasmid #209087: pOG44_FLP_recombinase (pEHA1338)
Purpose: FLP recombinase for FRT-mediated integration
Depositing lab: Vikram Khurana. Depositing organization: Brigham and Women's Hospital. Publication: The Parkinson's disease protein alpha-synuclein is a modulator of processing bodies and mRNA stability. Hallacli E, Kayatekin C, Nazeen S, Wang XH, Sheinkopf Z, Sathyakumar S, Sarkar S, Jiang X, Dong X, Di Maio R, Wang W, Keeney MT, Felsky D, Sandoe J, Vahdatshoar A, Udeshi ND, Mani DR, Carr SA, Lindquist S, De Jager PL, Bartel DP, Myers CL, Greenamyre JT, Feany MB, Sunyaev SR, Chung CY, Khurana V. Cell. 2022 Jun 9;185(12):2035-2056.e33. doi: 10.1016/j.cell.2022.05.008. PubMed 35688132.
Backbone
  Vector backbone: Unknown
  Vector type: Mammalian Expression
Growth in bacteria
  Bacterial resistance: Ampicillin, 100 μg/mL
  Growth temperature: 37°C
  Growth strain: DH5alpha
  Copy number: High Copy
Gene/Insert
  Gene/Insert name: FLP recombinase
  Species: S. cerevisiae (budding yeast)
  Promoter: CMV
  Cloning method: Unknown
  Sequencing primers: 5′ na
Terms and licenses: Academic/Nonprofit Terms; Industry Terms: Not Available to Industry
Depositor comments: pEHA1338
How to cite: pOG44_FLP_recombinase (pEHA1338) was a gift from Vikram Khurana (Addgene plasmid # 209087 ; http://n2t.net/addgene:209087 ; RRID:Addgene_209087)
