[The description below was written by a language model from this plasmid's Addgene catalogue record and pLannotate feature annotations shown in this document.]
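Description:
pOG44_FLP_recombinase (pEHA1338) is a 5.8 kb mammalian expression plasmid that supplies FLP, the site-specific recombinase from the Saccharomyces cerevisiae 2μ plasmid. The catalogue lists the backbone as unknown. The annotated sequence shows standard bacterial cloning-vector components: a high-copy ColE1/pUC-type origin, an ampicillin resistance gene (β-lactamase) with its own promoter for selection in E. coli, and an f1 phage origin. No mammalian selection marker is annotated, which fits a plasmid meant to provide the recombinase transiently rather than to be maintained in the cells.

The expression cassette consists of the human cytomegalovirus immediate-early enhancer and promoter, followed by a chimeric adenovirus/immunoglobulin intron that promotes efficient processing and expression of the transcript. Next come the FLP coding sequence and an SV40 polyadenylation signal, which is annotated on the opposite strand. A short 2μ-derived fragment directly downstream of the FLP open reading frame is most likely flanking yeast sequence carried over with the gene rather than a working yeast origin.

Other annotated elements are T7 and T3 promoters, lac promoter/operator pieces, and fragments of lacZα, lacI, TcR, supF and an HIV-1 LTR. These appear to be leftovers from parental cloning vectors or short sequence matches, with no evident role in the plasmid's function.

The stated purpose is FRT-mediated integration. The plasmid is co-delivered with a donor plasmid carrying an FRT site into a host cell line with a genomic FRT landing site. FLP then catalyses recombination between the two sites, placing the donor cassette at that defined locus to generate isogenic stable lines. The record does not name the donor vectors or cell lines it was used with.
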