Features (pLannotate 1.2.2; 21 found; start..end, strand, type, name):
      9..91      -  tRNA           supF (fragment): E. coli amber-suppressor tyrosine tRNA
    237..616     +  enhancer       CMV enhancer: human cytomegalovirus immediate early enhancer
    617..820     +  promoter       CMV promoter: human cytomegalovirus (CMV) immediate early promoter
    816..849     +  LTR            5' LTR (truncated) (fragment): truncated 5' long terminal repeat (LTR) from HIV-1
    865..883     +  promoter       T7 promoter: promoter for bacteriophage T7 RNA polymerase
    932..1161    +  intron         chimeric intron: chimera between introns from adenovirus and immunoglobulin heavy chain genes
   1202..2473    +  CDS            FLP: site-specific recombinase FLP is a site-specific recombinase from Saccharomyces cerevisiae. Recombination occurs at FRT sequences.
   2476..2579    +  rep_origin     2μ ori (fragment): yeast 2μ plasmid origin of replication
   2610..2731    -  polyA_signal   SV40 poly(A) signal: SV40 polyadenylation signal
   2743..2913    +  CDS            TcR (fragment): tetracycline efflux protein; tet; confers resistance to tetracycline
   2946..2964    -  promoter       T3 promoter: promoter for bacteriophage T3 RNA polymerase
   3009..3025    -  protein_bind   lac operator: The lac repressor binds to the lac operator to inhibit transcription in E. coli. This inhibition can be relieved by adding lactose or isopropyl-β-D-thiogalactopyranoside (IPTG). lac repressor encoded by lacI
   3033..3063    -  promoter       lac promoter: promoter for the E. coli lac operon
   3078..3099    -  protein_bind   CAP binding site: CAP binding activates transcription in the presence of cAMP. E. coli catabolite activator protein
   3112..3204    -  CDS            lacI (fragment): lac repressor; lacI; The lac repressor binds to the lac operator to inhibit transcription in E. coli. This inhibition can be relieved by adding lactose or isopropyl-β-D-thiogalactopyranoside (IPTG).
   3387..3975    -  rep_origin     ori: high-copy-number ColE1/pMB1/pBR322/pUC origin of replication
   4146..5006    -  CDS            AmpR: β-lactamase; bla; confers resistance to ampicillin, carbenicillin, and related antibiotics
   5007..5111    -  promoter       AmpR promoter: bla
   5164..5592    -  rep_origin     f1 ori (sequence partly withheld): f1 bacteriophage origin of replication; arrow indicates direction of (+) strand synthesis
   5597..5752    -  CDS            lacZα (fragment): LacZα fragment of β-galactosidase; lacZ fragment
   5760..5778    +  promoter       T7 promoter: promoter for bacteriophage T7 RNA polymerase
>Addgene plasmid #209087 | pOG44_FLP_recombinase (pEHA1338) | addgene full sequence | sequence record 412678 | Addgene NGS Result
CCGCGGTCTTTCGGACTTTTGAAAGTGATGGTGGTGGGGGAAGGATTCGAACCTTCGAAGTCGATGACGG
CAGATTTAGAGTCTGCTCCCTGCTTGTGTGTTGGAGGTCGCTGAGTAGTGCGCGAGCAAAATTTAAGCTA
CAACAAGGCAAGGCTTGACCGACAATTGCATGAAGAATCTGCTTAGGGTTAGGCGTTTTGCGCTGCTTCG
CGATGTACGGGCCAGATATACGCGTTGACATTGATTATTGACTAGTTATTAATAGTAATCAATTACGGGG
TCATTAGTTCATAGCCCATATATGGAGTTCCGCGTTACATAACTTACGGTAAATGGCCCGCCTGGCTGAC
CGCCCAACGACCCCCGCCCATTGACGTCAATAATGACGTATGTTCCCATAGTAACGCCAATAGGGACTTT
CCATTGACGTCAATGGGTGGAGTATTTACGGTAAACTGCCCACTTGGCAGTACATCAAGTGTATCATATG
CCAAGTACGCCCCCTATTGACGTCAATGACGGTAAATGGCCCGCCTGGCATTATGCCCAGTACATGACCT
TATGGGACTTTCCTACTTGGCAGTACATCTACGTATTAGTCATCGCTATTACCATGGTGATGCGGTTTTG
GCAGTACATCAATGGGCGTGGATAGCGGTTTGACTCACGGGGATTTCCAAGTCTCCACCCCATTGACGTC
AATGGGAGTTTGTTTTGGCACCAAAATCAACGGGACTTTCCAAAATGTCGTAACAACTCCGCCCCATTGA
CGCAAATGGGCGGTAGGCGTGTACGGTGGGAGGTCTATATAAGCAGAGCTCTCTGGCTAACTAGAGAACC
CACTGCTTACTGGCTTATCGAAATTAATACGACTCACTATAGGGAGACCCAAGCTTCTAGAATTCGCTGT
CTGCGAGGGCCAGCTGTTGGGGTGAGTACTCCCTCTCAAAAGCGGGCATGACTTCTGCGCTAAGATTGTC
AGTTTCCAAAAACGAGGAGGATTTGATATTCACCTGGCCCGCGGTGATGCCTTTGAGGGTGGCCGCGTCC
ATCTGGTCAGAAAAGACAATCTTTTTGTTGTCAAGCTTGAGGTGTGGCAGGCTTGAGATCTGGCCATACA
CTTGAGTGACAATGACATCCACTTTGCCTTTCTCTCCACAGGTGTCCACTCCCAGGTCCAACTGCAGCCC
AAGCTTCCACCATGCCACAATTTGATATATTATGTAAAACACCACCTAAGGTGCTTGTTCGTCAGTTTGT
GGAAAGGTTTGAAAGACCTTCAGGTGAGAAAATAGCATTATGTGCTGCTGAACTAACCTATTTATGTTGG
ATGATTACACATAACGGAACAGCAATCAAGAGAGCCACATTCATGAGCTATAATACTATCATAAGCAATT
CGCTGAGTTTGGATATTGTCAACAAGTCACTGCAGTTTAAATACAAGACGCAAAAAGCAACAATTCTGGA
AGCCTCATTAAAGAAATTGATTCCTGCTTGGGAATTTACAATTATTCCTTACTATGGACAAAAACATCAA
TCTGATATCACTGATATTGTAAGTAGTTTGCAATTACAGTTCGAATCATCGGAAGAAGCAGATAAGGGAA
ATAGCCACAGTAAAAAAATGCTTAAAGCACTTCTAAGTGAGGGTGAAAGCATCTGGGAGATCACTGAGAA
AATACTAAATTCGTTTGAGTATACTTCGAGATTTACAAAAACAAAAACTTTATACCAATTCCTCTTCCTA
GCTACTTTCATCAATTGTGGAAGATTCAGCGATATTAAGAACGTTGATCCGAAATCATTTAAATTAGTCC
AAAATAAGTATCTGGGAGTAATAATCCAGTGTTTAGTGACAGAGACAAAGACAAGCGTTAGTAGGCACAT
ATACTTCTTTAGCGCAAGGGGTAGGATCGATCCACTTGTATATTTGGATGAATTTTTGAGGAATTCTGAA
CCAGTCCTAAAACGAGTAAATAGGACCGGCAATTCTTCAAGCAACAAGCAGGAATACCAATTATTAAAAG
ATAACTTAGTCAGATCGTACAACAAAGCTTTGAAGAAAAATGCGCCTTATTCAATCTTTGCTATAAAAAA
TGGCCCAAAATCTCACATTGGAAGACATTTGATGACCTCATTTCTTTCAATGAAGGGCCTAACGGAGTTG
ACTAATGTTGTGGGAAATTGGAGCGATAAGCGTGCTTCTGCCGTGGCCAGGACAACGTATACTCATCAGA
TAACAGCAATACCTGATCACTACTTCGCACTAGTTTCTCGGTACTATGCATATGATCCAATATCAAAGGA
AATGATAGCATTGAAGGATGAGACTAATCCAATTGAGGAGTGGCAGCATATAGAACAGCTAAAGGGTAGT
GCTGAAGGAAGCATACGATACCCCGCATGGAATGGGATAATATCACAGGAGGTACTAGACTACCTTTCAT
CCTACATAAATAGACGCATATAAGTACGCATTTAAGCATAAACACGCACTATGCCGTTCTTCTCATGTAT
ATATATATACAGGCAACACGCAGATATAGGTGCGACGTGAACAGTGAGCTGTATGTGCGGGTACCGAGCT
CCTCGAGGATCAGACATGATAAGATACATTGATGAGTTTGGACAAACCACAACTAGAATGCAGTGAAAAA
AATGCTTTATTTGTGAAATTTGTGATGCTATTGCTTTATTTGTAACCATTATAAGCTGCAATAAACAAGT
TATCCTCGAGGAGCTCATGAGCGCTTGTTTCGGCGTGGGTATGGTGGCAGGCCCCGTGGCCGGGGGACTG
TTGGGCGCCATCTCCTTGCATGCACCATTCCTTGCGGCGGCGGTGCTCAACGGCCTCAACCTACTACTGG
GCTGCTTCCTAATGCAGGAGTCGCATAAGGGAGAGCGTCGACCTCGAGGGGGGGCCCGGTACCCAGCTTT
TGTTCCCTTTAGTGAGGGTTAATTGCGCGCTTGGCGTAATCATGGTCATAGCTGTTTCCTGTGTGAAATT
GTTATCCGCTCACAATTCCACACAACATACGAGCCGGGAGCATAAAGTGTAAAGCCTGGGGTGCCTAATG
AGTGAGCTAACTCACATTAATTGCGTTGCGCTCACTGCCCGCTTTCCAGTCGGGAAACCTGTCGTGCCAG
CTGCATTAATGAATCGGCCAACGCGCGGGGAGAGGCGGTTTGCGTATTGGGCGCTCTTCCGCTTCCTCGC
TCACTGACTCGCTGCGCTCGGTCGTTCGGCTGCGGCGAGCGGTATCAGCTCACTCAAAGGCGGTAATACG
GTTATCCACAGAATCAGGGGATAACGCAGGAAAGAACATGTGAGCAAAAGGCCAGCAAAAGGCCAGGAAC
CGTAAAAAGGCCGCGTTGCTGGCGTTTTTCCATAGGCTCCGCCCCCCTGACGAGCATCACAAAAATCGAC
GCTCAAGTCAGAGGTGGCGAAACCCGACAGGACTATAAAGATACCAGGCGTTTCCCCCTGGAAGCTCCCT
CGTGCGCTCTCCTGTTCCGACCCTGCCGCTTACCGGATACCTGTCCGCCTTTCTCCCTTCGGGAAGCGTG
GCGCTTTCTCATAGCTCACGCTGTAGGTATCTCAGTTCGGTGTAGGTCGTTCGCTCCAAGCTGGGCTGTG
TGCACGAACCCCCCGTTCAGCCCGACCGCTGCGCCTTATCCGGTAACTATCGTCTTGAGTCCAACCCGGT
AAGACACGACTTATCGCCACTGGCAGCAGCCACTGGTAACAGGATTAGCAGAGCGAGGTATGTAGGCGGT
GCTACAGAGTTCTTGAAGTGGTGGCCTAACTACGGCTACACTAGAAGAACAGTATTTGGTATCTGCGCTC
TGCTGAAGCCAGTTACCTTCGGAAAAAGAGTTGGTAGCTCTTGATCCGGCAAACAAACCACCGCTGGTAG
CGGTGGTTTTTTTGTTTGCAAGCAGCAGATTACGCGCAGAAAAAAAGGATCTCAAGAAGATCCTTTGATC
TTTTCTACGGGGTCTGACGCTCAGTGGAACGAAAACTCACGTTAAGGGATTTTGGTCATGAGATTATCAA
AAAGGATCTTCACCTAGATCCTTTTAAATTAAAAATGAAGTTTTAAATCAATCTAAAGTATATATGAGTA
AACTTGGTCTGACAGTTACCAATGCTTAATCAGTGAGGCACCTATCTCAGCGATCTGTCTATTTCGTTCA
TCCATAGTTGCCTGACTCCCCGTCGTGTAGATAACTACGATACGGGAGGGCTTACCATCTGGCCCCAGTG
CTGCAATGATACCGCGAGACCCACGCTCACCGGCTCCAGATTTATCAGCAATAAACCAGCCAGCCGGAAG
GGCCGAGCGCAGAAGTGGTCCTGCAACTTTATCCGCCTCCATCCAGTCTATTAATTGTTGCCGGGAAGCT
AGAGTAAGTAGTTCGCCAGTTAATAGTTTGCGCAACGTTGTTGCCATTGCTACAGGCATCGTGGTGTCAC
GCTCGTCGTTTGGTATGGCTTCATTCAGCTCCGGTTCCCAACGATCAAGGCGAGTTACATGATCCCCCAT
GTTGTGCAAAAAAGCGGTTAGCTCCTTCGGTCCTCCGATCGTTGTCAGAAGTAAGTTGGCCGCAGTGTTA
TCACTCATGGTTATGGCAGCACTGCATAATTCTCTTACTGTCATGCCATCCGTAAGATGCTTTTCTGTGA
CTGGTGAGTACTCAACCAAGTCATTCTGAGAATAGTGTATGCGGCGACCGAGTTGCTCTTGCCCGGCGTC
AATACGGGATAATACCGCGCCACATAGCAGAACTTTAAAAGTGCTCATCATTGGAAAACGTTCTTCGGGG
CGAAAACTCTCAAGGATCTTACCGCTGTTGAGATCCAGTTCGATGTAACCCACTCGTGCACCCAACTGAT
CTTCAGCATCTTTTACTTTCACCAGCGTTTCTGGGTGAGCAAAAACAGGAAGGCAAAATGCCGCAAAAAA
GGGAATAAGGGCGACACGGAAATGTTGAATACTCATACTCTTCCTTTTTCAATATTATTGAAGCATTTAT
CAGGGTTATTGTCTCATGAGCGGATACATATTTGAATGTATTTAGAAAAATAAACAAATAGGGGTTCCGC
GCACATTTCCCCGAAAAGTGCCACCTAAATTGTAAGCGTTAATATTTTGTTAAAATTCGCGTTAAATTTT
TGTTAAATCAGCTCATTTTTTAACCAATAGGCCGAAATCGGCAAAATCCCTTATAAATCAAAAGAATAGA
CCGAGATAGGGT
[37 nt withheld, positions 5263-5299]
AAAGAACGTGGACTCCAACGTCAAAGG
[49 nt withheld, positions 5327-5375]
T
[91 nt withheld, positions 5377-5467]
G
[124 nt withheld, positions 5469-5592]
CCCATTCGCCATTCAGGCTGCGCAACTGTTGGGAAGGGCGATCGGTGCGGGCCTCTTCGCTATTACGCCA
GCTGGCGAAAGGGGGATGTGCTGCAAGGCGATTAAGTTGGGTAACGCCAGGGTTTTCCCAGTCACGACGT
TGTAAAACGACGGCCAGTGAGCGCGCGTAATACGACTCACTATAGGGCGAATTGGAGCTCCA
